Addgene plasmid #113326: pJF131B
Purpose: pTet-W108 scRNA.b2, pTet-RR2-sgRNA
Depositing lab: Jesse Zalatan. Depositing organization: University of Washington. Publication: Synthetic CRISPR-Cas gene activators for transcriptional reprogramming in bacteria. Dong C, Fontana J, Patel A, Carothers JM, Zalatan JG. Nat Commun. 2018 Jun 27;9(1):2489. doi: 10.1038/s41467-018-04901-6. PubMed 29950558.
Backbone
  Vector backbone: ColE1 vector
  Vector type: Bacterial Expression, CRISPR
Growth in bacteria
  Bacterial resistance: Ampicillin, 100 μg/mL
  Growth temperature: 37°C
  Growth strain: DH5alpha
  Copy number: High Copy
Gene/Insert
  Gene/Insert name: W108 scRNA_MS2 and sgRNA_RR2
  gRNA/shRNA sequence: GAAGATCCGGCCTGCAGCCA
  Species: Synthetic
  Cloning method: Gibson Cloning
  Sequencing primers: 5′ aataggcgtatcacgaggcag; 3′ GTTTCGCCACCTCTGACTTG
Terms and licenses: Academic/Nonprofit Terms; Industry Terms: Not Available to Industry
How to cite: pJF131B was a gift from Jesse Zalatan (Addgene plasmid # 113326 ; http://n2t.net/addgene:113326 ; RRID:Addgene_113326)
