[The description below was written by a language model from this plasmid's Addgene catalogue record and pLannotate feature annotations shown in this document.]
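Description:
pJF131B is a high-copy ColE1-origin bacterial plasmid (about 4.4 kb) selected with ampicillin through the bla gene and its native promoter. It is designed to deliver two inducible CRISPR guide RNAs in bacteria. It carries no Cas9 or effector protein itself, so these components must be supplied from other constructs or from the host.

The payload consists of two near-identical cassettes arranged in tandem. Each contains a divergently oriented Tn10 tetR gene and the overlapping tetR/tetA promoter region, so that guide transcription is repressed by TetR and can be induced with tetracycline-class inducers. Each cassette ends in an rrnB-derived region (5S rRNA sequence plus the T1 terminator). The first cassette expresses the W108 scaffold RNA (scRNA.b2), in which a Streptococcus pyogenes guide RNA scaffold is extended with an MS2 stem loop. This hairpin recruits proteins fused to the MS2 coat protein, which is how a transcriptional activator is brought to a dCas9-bound site. The second cassette expresses a conventional sgRNA, RR2, with the complete S. pyogenes scaffold. A short annotated mRFP1 fragment on the reverse strand lies directly upstream of that scaffold, which suggests the RR2 spacer targets an mRFP1 reporter gene, although the record does not say so explicitly. The brief capTEV fragment hits are probably annotation artefacts within non-coding sequence.

According to the associated publication title, the plasmid belongs to a toolkit of synthetic CRISPR-Cas gene activators for transcriptional reprogramming in bacteria. The pairing of an activator-recruiting scRNA with a plain sgRNA is consistent with directing activation at one target and dCas9 binding or repression at another.
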