Features (pLannotate 1.2.2; 18 found; start..end, strand, type, name):
    726..830     -  promoter       AmpR promoter: bla
    920..963     -  terminator     bacterial terminator: putative bacterial transcription terminator
    981..1604    -  CDS            TetR: tetracycline repressor TetR; tetR from transposon Tn10; TetR binds to the tetracycline operator tetO to inhibit transcription. This inhibition can be relieved by adding tetracycline or doxycycline.
   1623..1678    +  promoter       tetR/tetA promoters: tetR; overlapping promoters for bacterial tetR and tetA
   1707..1771    +  misc_RNA       gRNA scaffold (fragment): guide RNA scaffold for the Streptococcus pyogenes CRISPR/Cas9 system
   1770..1788    +  misc_RNA       MS2 stem loop: stem loop that binds the bacteriophage MS2 coat protein
   1856..1873    +  CDS            capTEV™ (fragment): composite tag for in vivo biotinylation, TEV protease cleavage, and 6xHis tagging
   1980..2095    +  ncRNA          5S rRNA: Accession: RF00001 - 5S ribosomal RNA
   2099..2145    +  terminator     rrnB T1 terminator: transcription terminator T1 from the E. coli rrnB gene
   2180..2803    -  CDS            TetR: tetracycline repressor TetR; tetR from transposon Tn10; TetR binds to the tetracycline operator tetO to inhibit transcription. This inhibition can be relieved by adding tetracycline or doxycycline.
   2822..2877    +  promoter       tetR/tetA promoters: tetR; overlapping promoters for bacterial tetR and tetA
   2886..2907    -  CDS            mRFP1 (fragment): monomeric derivative of DsRed (Campbell et al., 2002)
   2907..2982    +  misc_RNA       gRNA scaffold: guide RNA scaffold for the Streptococcus pyogenes CRISPR/Cas9 system
   3048..3065    +  CDS            capTEV™ (fragment): composite tag for in vivo biotinylation, TEV protease cleavage, and 6xHis tagging
   3172..3287    +  ncRNA          5S rRNA: Accession: RF00001 - 5S ribosomal RNA
   3291..3337    +  terminator     rrnB T1 terminator: transcription terminator T1 from the E. coli rrnB gene
   3552..4140    -  rep_origin     ori: high-copy-number ColE1/pMB1/pBR322/pUC origin of replication
   4311..725     -  CDS            AmpR (across the origin): β-lactamase; bla; confers resistance to ampicillin, carbenicillin, and related antibiotics
>Addgene plasmid #113326 | pJF131B | depositor full sequence | sequence record 213784 | pJF131B sequence 4446 bps
CCGCGAGACCCACGCTCACCGGCTCCAGATTTATCAGCAATAAACCAGCCAGCCGGAAGGGCCGAGCGCA
GAAGTGGTCCTGCAACTTTATCCGCCTCCATCCAGTCTATTAATTGTTGCCGGGAAGCTAGAGTAAGTAG
TTCGCCAGTTAATAGTTTGCGCAACGTTGTTGCCATTGCTACAGGCATCGTGGTGTCACGCTCGTCGTTT
GGTATGGCTTCATTCAGCTCCGGTTCCCAACGATCAAGGCGAGTTACATGATCCCCCATGTTGTGCAAAA
AAGCGGTTAGCTCCTTCGGTCCTCCGATCGTTGTCAGAAGTAAGTTGGCCGCAGTGTTATCACTCATGGT
TATGGCAGCACTGCATAATTCTCTTACTGTCATGCCATCCGTAAGATGCTTTTCTGTGACTGGTGAGTAC
TCAACCAAGTCATTCTGAGAATAGTGTATGCGGCGACCGAGTTGCTCTTGCCCGGCGTCAATACGGGATA
ATACCGCGCCACATAGCAGAACTTTAAAAGTGCTCATCATTGGAAAACGTTCTTCGGGGCGAAAACTCTC
AAGGATCTTACCGCTGTTGAGATCCAGTTCGATGTAACCCACTCGTGCACCCAACTGATCTTCAGCATCT
TTTACTTTCACCAGCGTTTCTGGGTGAGCAAAAACAGGAAGGCAAAATGCCGCAAAAAAGGGAATAAGGG
CGACACGGAAATGTTGAATACTCATACTCTTCCTTTTTCAATATTATTGAAGCATTTATCAGGGTTATTG
TCTCATGAGCGGATACATATTTGAATGTATTTAGAAAAATAAACAAATAGGGGTTCCGCGCACATTTCCC
CGAAAAGTGCCACCTGACGTCTAAGAAACCATTATTATCATGACATTAACCTATAAAAATAGGCGTATCA
CGAGGCAGAATTTCAGATAAAAAAAATCCTTAGCTTTCGCTAAGGATGATTTCTGGAATTCTAAAGATCT
TTAAGACCCACTTTCACATTTAAGTTGTTTTTCTAATCCGCATATGATCAATTCAAGGCCGAATAAGAAG
GCTGGCTCTGCACCTTGGTGATCAAATAATTCGATAGCTTGTCGTAATAATGGCGGCATACTATCAGTAG
TAGGTGTTTCCCTTTCTTCTTTAGCGACTTGATGCTCTTGATCTTCCAATACGCAACCTAAAGTAAAATG
CCCCACAGCGCTGAGTGCATATAATGCATTCTCTAGTGAAAAACCTTGTTGGCATAAAAAGGCTAATTGA
TTTTCGAGAGTTTCATACTGTTTTTCTGTAGGCCGTGTACCTAAATGTACTTTTGCTCCATCGCGATGAC
TTAGTAAAGCACATCTAAAACTTTTAGCGTTATTACGTAAAAAATCTTGCCAGCTTTCCCCTTCTAAAGG
GCAAAAGTGAGTATGGTGCCTATCTAACATCTCAATGGCTAAGGCGTCGAGCAAAGCCCGCTTATTTTTT
ACATGCCAATACAATGTAGGCTGCTCTACACCTAGCTTCTGGGCGAGTTTACGGGTTGTTAAACCTTCGA
TTCCGACCTCATTAAGCAGCTCTAATGCGCTGTTAATCACTTTACTTTTATCTAATCTAGACATCATTAA
TTCCTAATTTTTGTTGACACTCTATCGTTGATAGAGTTATTTTACCACTCCCTATCAGTGATAGAGAAAA
ACTAGTGAAGATCCGGCCTGCAGCCAGTTTTAGAGCTAGAAATAGCAAGTTAAAATAAGGCTAGTCCGTT
ATCAACTTGAAAAAGTGGCACATGAGGATCACCCATGTGCTTTTTTTGAAGCTTGGGCCCGAACAAAAAC
TCATCTCAGAAGAGGATCTGAATAGCGCCGTCGACCATCATCATCATCATCATTGAGTTTAAACGGTCTC
CAGCTTGGCTGTTTTGGCGGATGAGAGAAGATTTTCAGCCTGATACAGATTAAATCAGAACGCAGAAGCG
GTCTGATAAAACAGAATTTGCCTGGCGGCAGTAGCGCGGTGGTCCCACCTGACCCCATGCCGAACTCAGA
AGTGAAACGCCGTAGCGCCGATGGTAGTGTGGGGTCTCCCCATGCGAGAGTAGGGAACTGCCAGGCATCA
AATAAAACGAAAGGCTCAGTCGAAAGACTGGGCCTTTCGTTTTATCTGTTGTTTGTCGGTGAACTGGATC
CTTACTCGATTAAGACCCACTTTCACATTTAAGTTGTTTTTCTAATCCGCATATGATCAATTCAAGGCCG
AATAAGAAGGCTGGCTCTGCACCTTGGTGATCAAATAATTCGATAGCTTGTCGTAATAATGGCGGCATAC
TATCAGTAGTAGGTGTTTCCCTTTCTTCTTTAGCGACTTGATGCTCTTGATCTTCCAATACGCAACCTAA
AGTAAAATGCCCCACAGCGCTGAGTGCATATAATGCATTCTCTAGTGAAAAACCTTGTTGGCATAAAAAG
GCTAATTGATTTTCGAGAGTTTCATACTGTTTTTCTGTAGGCCGTGTACCTAAATGTACTTTTGCTCCAT
CGCGATGACTTAGTAAAGCACATCTAAAACTTTTAGCGTTATTACGTAAAAAATCTTGCCAGCTTTCCCC
TTCTAAAGGGCAAAAGTGAGTATGGTGCCTATCTAACATCTCAATGGCTAAGGCGTCGAGCAAAGCCCGC
TTATTTTTTACATGCCAATACAATGTAGGCTGCTCTACACCTAGCTTCTGGGCGAGTTTACGGGTTGTTA
AACCTTCGATTCCGACCTCATTAAGCAGCTCTAATGCGCTGTTAATCACTTTACTTTTATCTAATCTAGA
CATCATTAATTCCTAATTTTTGTTGACACTCTATCGTTGATAGAGTTATTTTACCACTCCCTATCAGTGA
TAGAGAAAAGACTAGTTGGAACCGTACTGGAACTGCGTTTTAGAGCTAGAAATAGCAAGTTAAAATAAGG
CTAGTCCGTTATCAACTTGAAAAAGTGGCACCGAGTCGGTGCTTTTTTTGAAGCTTGGGCCCGAACAAAA
ACTCATCTCAGAAGAGGATCTGAATAGCGCCGTCGACCATCATCATCATCATCATTGAGTTTAAACGGTC
TCCAGCTTGGCTGTTTTGGCGGATGAGAGAAGATTTTCAGCCTGATACAGATTAAATCAGAACGCAGAAG
CGGTCTGATAAAACAGAATTTGCCTGGCGGCAGTAGCGCGGTGGTCCCACCTGACCCCATGCCGAACTCA
GAAGTGAAACGCCGTAGCGCCGATGGTAGTGTGGGGTCTCCCCATGCGAGAGTAGGGAACTGCCAGGCAT
CAAATAAAACGAAAGGCTCAGTCGAAAGACTGGGCCTTTCGTTTTATCTGTTGTTTGTCGGTGAACTCTC
GAGTCTAGACTGCAGGCTTCCTCGCTCACTGACTCGCTGCGCTCGGTCGTTCGGCTGCGGCGAGCGGTAT
CAGCTCACTCAAAGGCGGTAATACGGTTATCCACAGAATCAGGGGATAACGCAGGAAAGAACATGTGAGC
AAAAGGCCAGCAAAAGGCCAGGAACCGTAAAAAGGCCGCGTTGCTGGCGTTTTTCCATAGGCTCCGCCCC
CCTGACGAGCATCACAAAAATCGACGCTCAAGTCAGAGGTGGCGAAACCCGACAGGACTATAAAGATACC
AGGCGTTTCCCCCTGGAAGCTCCCTCGTGCGCTCTCCTGTTCCGACCCTGCCGCTTACCGGATACCTGTC
CGCCTTTCTCCCTTCGGGAAGCGTGGCGCTTTCTCATAGCTCACGCTGTAGGTATCTCAGTTCGGTGTAG
GTCGTTCGCTCCAAGCTGGGCTGTGTGCACGAACCCCCCGTTCAGCCCGACCGCTGCGCCTTATCCGGTA
ACTATCGTCTTGAGTCCAACCCGGTAAGACACGACTTATCGCCACTGGCAGCAGCCACTGGTAACAGGAT
TAGCAGAGCGAGGTATGTAGGCGGTGCTACAGAGTTCTTGAAGTGGTGGCCTAACTACGGCTACACTAGA
AGGACAGTATTTGGTATCTGCGCTCTGCTGAAGCCAGTTACCTTCGGAAAAAGAGTTGGTAGCTCTTGAT
CCGGCAAACAAACCACCGCTGGTAGCGGTGGTTTTTTTGTTTGCAAGCAGCAGATTACGCGCAGAAAAAA
AGGATCTCAAGAAGATCCTTTGATCTTTTCTACGGGGTCTGACGCTCAGTGGAACGAAAACTCACGTTAA
GGGATTTTGGTCATGAGATTATCAAAAAGGATCTTCACCTAGATCCTTTTAAATTAAAAATGAAGTTTTA
AATCAATCTAAAGTATATATGAGTAAACTTGGTCTGACAGTTACCAATGCTTAATCAGTGAGGCACCTAT
CTCAGCGATCTGTCTATTTCGTTCATCCATAGTTGCCTGACTCCCCGTCGTGTAGATAACTACGATACGG
GAGGGCTTACCATCTGGCCCCAGTGCTGCAATGATA
