Features (pLannotate 1.2.2; 18 found; start..end, strand, type, name):
    726..830     -  promoter       AmpR promoter: bla
    920..963     -  terminator     bacterial terminator: putative bacterial transcription terminator
    981..1604    -  CDS            TetR: tetracycline repressor TetR; tetR from transposon Tn10; TetR binds to the tetracycline operator tetO to inhibit transcription. This inhibition can be relieved by adding tetracycline or doxycycline.
   1623..1678    +  promoter       tetR/tetA promoters: tetR; overlapping promoters for bacterial tetR and tetA
   1707..1771    +  misc_RNA       gRNA scaffold (fragment): guide RNA scaffold for the Streptococcus pyogenes CRISPR/Cas9 system
   1770..1788    +  misc_RNA       MS2 stem loop: stem loop that binds the bacteriophage MS2 coat protein
   1856..1873    +  CDS            capTEV™ (fragment): composite tag for in vivo biotinylation, TEV protease cleavage, and 6xHis tagging
   1980..2095    +  ncRNA          5S rRNA: Accession: RF00001 - 5S ribosomal RNA
   2099..2145    +  terminator     rrnB T1 terminator: transcription terminator T1 from the E. coli rrnB gene
   2180..2803    -  CDS            TetR: tetracycline repressor TetR; tetR from transposon Tn10; TetR binds to the tetracycline operator tetO to inhibit transcription. This inhibition can be relieved by adding tetracycline or doxycycline.
   2822..2877    +  promoter       tetR/tetA promoters: tetR; overlapping promoters for bacterial tetR and tetA
   2886..2907    -  CDS            mRFP1 (fragment): monomeric derivative of DsRed (Campbell et al., 2002)
   2907..2982    +  misc_RNA       gRNA scaffold: guide RNA scaffold for the Streptococcus pyogenes CRISPR/Cas9 system
   3048..3065    +  CDS            capTEV™ (fragment): composite tag for in vivo biotinylation, TEV protease cleavage, and 6xHis tagging
   3172..3287    +  ncRNA          5S rRNA: Accession: RF00001 - 5S ribosomal RNA
   3291..3337    +  terminator     rrnB T1 terminator: transcription terminator T1 from the E. coli rrnB gene
   3552..4140    -  rep_origin     ori: high-copy-number ColE1/pMB1/pBR322/pUC origin of replication
   4311..725     -  CDS            AmpR (across the origin): β-lactamase; bla; confers resistance to ampicillin, carbenicillin, and related antibiotics
>Addgene plasmid #113326 | pJF131B | addgene full sequence | sequence record 226757 | Addgene NGS Result
CCGCGAGACCCACGCTCACCGGCTCCAGATTTATCAGCAATAAACCAGCCAGCCGGAAGGGCCGAGCGCA
GAAGTGGTCCTGCAACTTTATCCGCCTCCATCCAGTCTATTAATTGTTGCCGGGAAGCTAGAGTAAGTAG
TTCGCCAGTTAATAGTTTGCGCAACGTTGTTGCCATTGCTACAGGCATCGTGGTGTCACGCTCGTCGTTT
GGTATGGCTTCATTCAGCTCCGGTTCCCAACGATCAAGGCGAGTTACATGATCCCCCATGTTGTGCAAAA
AAGCGGTTAGCTCCTTCGGTCCTCCGATCGTTGTCAGAAGTAAGTTGGCCGCAGTGTTATCACTCATGGT
TATGGCAGCACTGCATAATTCTCTTACTGTCATGCCATCCGTAAGATGCTTTTCTGTGACTGGTGAGTAC
TCAACCAAGTCATTCTGAGAATAGTGTATGCGGCGACCGAGTTGCTCTTGCCCGGCGTCAATACGGGATA
ATACCGCGCCACATAGCAGAACTTTAAAAGTGCTCATCATTGGAAAACGTTCTTCGGGGCGAAAACTCTC
AAGGATCTTACCGCTGTTGAGATCCAGTTCGATGTAACCCACTCGTGCACCCAACTGATCTTCAGCATCT
TTTACTTTCACCAGCGTTTCTGGGTGAGCAAAAACAGGAAGGCAAAATGCCGCAAAAAAGGGAATAAGGG
CGACACGGAAATGTTGAATACTCATACTCTTCCTTTTTCAATATTATTGAAGCATTTATCAGGGTTATTG
TCTCATGAGCGGATACATATTTGAATGTATTTAGAAAAATAAACAAATAGGGGTTCCGCGCACATTTCCC
CGAAAAGTGCCACCTGACGTCTAAGAAACCATTATTATCATGACATTAACCTATAAAAATAGGCGTATCA
CGAGGCAGAATTTCAGATAAAAAAAATCCTTAGCTTTCGCTAAGGATGATTTCTGGAATTCTAAAGATCT
TTAAGACCCACTTTCACATTTAAGTTGTTTTTCTAATCCGCATATGATCAATTCAAGGCCGAATAAGAAG
GCTGGCTCTGCACCTTGGTGATCAAATAATTCGATAGCTTGTCGTAATAATGGCGGCATACTATCAGTAG
TAGGTGTTTCCCTTTCTTCTTTAGCGACTTGATGCTCTTGATCTTCCAATACGCAACCTAAAGTAAAATG
CCCCACAGCGCTGAGTGCATATAATGCATTCTCTAGTGAAAAACCTTGTTGGCATAAAAAGGCTAATTGA
TTTTCGAGAGTTTCATACTGTTTTTCTGTAGGCCGTGTACCTAAATGTACTTTTGCTCCATCGCGATGAC
TTAGTAAAGCACATCTAAAACTTTTAGCGTTATTACGTAAAAAATCTTGCCAGCTTTCCCCTTCTAAAGG
GCAAAAGTGAGTATGGTGCCTATCTAACATCTCAATGGCTAAGGCGTCGAGCAAAGCCCGCTTATTTTTT
ACATGCCAATACAATGTAGGCTGCTCTACACCTAGCTTCTGGGCGAGTTTACGGGTTGTTAAACCTTCGA
TTCCGACCTCATTAAGCAGCTCTAATGCGCTGTTAATCACTTTACTTTTATCTAATCTAGACATCATTAA
TTCCTAATTTTTGTTGACACTCTATCGTTGATAGAGTTATTTTACCACTCCCTATCAGTGATAGAGAAAA
ACTAGTGAAGATCCGGCCTGCAGCCAGTTTTAGAGCTAGAAATAGCAAGTTAAAATAAGGCTAGTCCGTT
ATCAACTTGAAAAAGTGGCACATGAGGATCACCCATGTGCTTTTTTTGAAGCTTGGGCCCGAACAAAAAC
TCATCTCAGAAGAGGATCTGAATAGCGCCGTCGACCATCATCATCATCATCATTGAGTTTAAACGGTCTC
CAGCTTGGCTGTTTTGGCGGATGAGAGAAGATTTTCAGCCTGATACAGATTAAATCAGAACGCAGAAGCG
GTCTGATAAAACAGAATTTGCCTGGCGGCAGTAGCGCGGTGGTCCCACCTGACCCCATGCCGAACTCAGA
AGTGAAACGCCGTAGCGCCGATGGTAGTGTGGGGTCTCCCCATGCGAGAGTAGGGAACTGCCAGGCATCA
AATAAAACGAAAGGCTCAGTCGAAAGACTGGGCCTTTCGTTTTATCTGTTGTTTGTCGGTGAACTGGATC
CTTACTCGATTAAGACCCACTTTCACATTTAAGTTGTTTTTCTAATCCGCATATGATCAATTCAAGGCCG
AATAAGAAGGCTGGCTCTGCACCTTGGTGATCAAATAATTCGATAGCTTGTCGTAATAATGGCGGCATAC
TATCAGTAGTAGGTGTTTCCCTTTCTTCTTTAGCGACTTGATGCTCTTGATCTTCCAATACGCAACCTAA
AGTAAAATGCCCCACAGCGCTGAGTGCATATAATGCATTCTCTAGTGAAAAACCTTGTTGGCATAAAAAG
GCTAATTGATTTTCGAGAGTTTCATACTGTTTTTCTGTAGGCCGTGTACCTAAATGTACTTTTGCTCCAT
CGCGATGACTTAGTAAAGCACATCTAAAACTTTTAGCGTTATTACGTAAAAAATCTTGCCAGCTTTCCCC
TTCTAAAGGGCAAAAGTGAGTATGGTGCCTATCTAACATCTCAATGGCTAAGGCGTCGAGCAAAGCCCGC
TTATTTTTTACATGCCAATACAATGTAGGCTGCTCTACACCTAGCTTCTGGGCGAGTTTACGGGTTGTTA
AACCTTCGATTCCGACCTCATTAAGCAGCTCTAATGCGCTGTTAATCACTTTACTTTTATCTAATCTAGA
CATCATTAATTCCTAATTTTTGTTGACACTCTATCGTTGATAGAGTTATTTTACCACTCCCTATCAGTGA
TAGAGAAAAGACTAGTTGGAACCGTACTGGAACTGCGTTTTAGAGCTAGAAATAGCAAGTTAAAATAAGG
CTAGTCCGTTATCAACTTGAAAAAGTGGCACCGAGTCGGTGCTTTTTTTGAAGCTTGGGCCCGAACAAAA
ACTCATCTCAGAAGAGGATCTGAATAGCGCCGTCGACCATCATCATCATCATCATTGAGTTTAAACGGTC
TCCAGCTTGGCTGTTTTGGCGGATGAGAGAAGATTTTCAGCCTGATACAGATTAAATCAGAACGCAGAAG
CGGTCTGATAAAACAGAATTTGCCTGGCGGCAGTAGCGCGGTGGTCCCACCTGACCCCATGCCGAACTCA
GAAGTGAAACGCCGTAGCGCCGATGGTAGTGTGGGGTCTCCCCATGCGAGAGTAGGGAACTGCCAGGCAT
CAAATAAAACGAAAGGCTCAGTCGAAAGACTGGGCCTTTCGTTTTATCTGTTGTTTGTCGGTGAACTCTC
GAGTCTAGACTGCAGGCTTCCTCGCTCACTGACTCGCTGCGCTCGGTCGTTCGGCTGCGGCGAGCGGTAT
CAGCTCACTCAAAGGCGGTAATACGGTTATCCACAGAATCAGGGGATAACGCAGGAAAGAACATGTGAGC
AAAAGGCCAGCAAAAGGCCAGGAACCGTAAAAAGGCCGCGTTGCTGGCGTTTTTCCACAGGCTCCGCCCC
CCTGACGAGCATCACAAAAATCGACGCTCAAGTCAGAGGTGGCGAAACCCGACAGGACTATAAAGATACC
AGGCGTTTCCCCCTGGAAGCTCCCTCGTGCGCTCTCCTGTTCCGACCCTGCCGCTTACCGGATACCTGTC
CGCCTTTCTCCCTTCGGGAAGCGTGGCGCTTTCTCATAGCTCACGCTGTAGGTATCTCAGTTCGGTGTAG
GTCGTTCGCTCCAAGCTGGGCTGTGTGCACGAACCCCCCGTTCAGCCCGACCGCTGCGCCTTATCCGGTA
ACTATCGTCTTGAGTCCAACCCGGTAAGACACGACTTATCGCCACTGGCAGCAGCCACTGGTAACAGGAT
TAGCAGAGCGAGGTATGTAGGCGGTGCTACAGAGTTCTTGAAGTGGTGGCCTAACTACGGCTACACTAGA
AGAACAGTATTTGGTATCTGCGCTCTGCTGAAGCCAGTTACCTTCGGAAAAAGAGTTGGTAGCTCTTGAT
CCGGCAAACAAACCACCGCTGGTAGCGGTGGTTTTTTTGTTTGCAAGCAGCAGATTACGCGCAGAAAAAA
AGGATCTCAAGAAGATCCTTTGATCTTTTCTACGGGGTCTGACGCTCAGTGGAACGAAAACTCACGTTAA
GGGATTTTGGTCATGAGATTATCAAAAAGGATCTTCACCTAGATCCTTTTAAATTAAAAATGAAGTTTTA
AATCAATCTAAAGTATATATGAGTAAACTTGGTCTGACAGTTACCAATGCTTAATCAGTGAGGCACCTAT
CTCAGCGATCTGTCTATTTCGTTCATCCATAGTTGCCTGACTCCCCGTCGTGTAGATAACTACGATACGG
GAGGGCTTACCATCTGGCCCCAGTGCTGCAATGATA
